LOCUS       Exported 11661 bp ds-DNA circular SYN 13-SEP-2019
DEFINITION  synthetic circular DNA
ACCESSION   .
VERSION     .
KEYWORDS    .
SOURCE      synthetic DNA construct
  ORGANISM  synthetic DNA construct
REFERENCE   1 (bases 1 to 11661)
  AUTHORS   .
  TITLE     Direct Submission
  JOURNAL   Exported Friday, Sep 20, 2019 from SnapGene Viewer 4.3.11
            https://www.snapgene.com
FEATURES             Location/Qualifiers
     source          1..11661
                     /organism="synthetic DNA construct"
                     /mol_type="other DNA"
     rep_origin      complement(177..765)
                     /direction=LEFT
                     /label=ori
                     /note="high-copy-number ColE1/pMB1/pBR322/pUC origin of
                     replication"
     CDS             complement(936..1796)
                     /codon_start=1
                     /gene="bla"
                     /product="beta-lactamase"
                     /label=AmpR
                     /note="confers resistance to ampicillin, carbenicillin, and
                     related antibiotics"
                     /translation="MSIQHFRVALIPFFAAFCLPVFAHPETLVKVKDAEDQLGARVGYI
                     ELDLNSGKILESFRPEERFPMMSTFKVLLCGAVLSRIDAGQEQLGRRIHYSQNDLVEYS
                     PVTEKHLTDGMTVRELCSAAITMSDNTAANLLLTTIGGPKELTAFLHNMGDHVTRLDRW
                     EPELNEAIPNDERDTTMPVAMATTLRKLLTGELLTLASRQQLIDWMEADKVAGPLLRSA
                     LPAGWFIADKSGAGERGSRGIIAALGPDGKPSRIVVIYTTGSQATMDERNRQIAEIGAS
                     LIKHW"
     promoter        complement(1797..1901)
                     /gene="bla"
                     /label=AmpR promoter
     misc_feature    1939..2548
                     /label=ARS7
     primer_bind     3003..3019
                     /label=M13 fwd
                     /note="common sequencing primer, one of multiple similar
                     variants"
     misc_feature    3041..3640
                     /label=CPAR2_808670p (CpGAPDHp)
     primer_bind     3430..3449
                     /label=GAPDHp_FWD
     misc_feature    3659..3731
                     /label=tRNA-Ala C. parapsilosis
     misc_RNA        3754..3829
                     /label=gRNA scaffold
                     /note="guide RNA scaffold for the Streptococcus pyogenes
                     CRISPR/Cas9 system"
     misc_feature    3834..3901
                     /label=HDV Ribozyme
     misc_feature    3902..4001
                     /label=CPAR2_808670t (GAPDHt)
     primer_bind     complement(3920..3943)
                     /label=GAPDHt_REV
     misc_feature    4023..4701
                     /label=CpTEF1p
     CDS             complement(4044..4061)
                     /codon_start=1
                     /product="6xHis affinity tag"
                     /label=6xHis
                     /translation="HHHHHH"
     CDS             4712..8815
                     /codon_start=1
                     /product="Cas9 (Csn1) endonuclease from the Streptococcus
                     pyogenes Type II CRISPR/Cas system"
                     /label=Cas9
                     /note="generates RNA-guided double strand breaks in DNA"
                     /translation="MDKKYSIGLDIGTNSVGWAVITDEYKVPSKKFKVLGNTDRHSIKK
                     NLIGALLFDSGETAEATRLKRTARRRYTRRKNRICYLQEIFSNEMAKVDDSFFHRLEES
                     FLVEEDKKHERHPIFGNIVDEVAYHEKYPTIYHLRKKLVDSTDKADLRLIYLALAHMIK
                     FRGHFLIEGDLNPDNSDVDKLFIQLVQTYNQLFEENPINASGVDAKAILSARLSKSRRL
                     ENLIAQLPGEKKNGLFGNLIALSLGLTPNFKSNFDLAEDAKLQLSKDTYDDDLDNLLAQ
                     IGDQYADLFLAAKNLSDAILLSDILRVNTEITKAPLSASMIKRYDEHHQDLTLLKALVR
                     QQLPEKYKEIFFDQSKNGYAGYIDGGASQEEFYKFIKPILEKMDGTEELLVKLNREDLL
                     RKQRTFDNGSIPHQIHLGELHAILRRQEDFYPFLKDNREKIEKILTFRIPYYVGPLARG
                     NSRFAWMTRKSEETITPWNFEEVVDKGASAQSFIERMTNFDKNLPNEKVLPKHSLLYEY
                     FTVYNELTKVKYVTEGMRKPAFLSGEQKKAIVDLLFKTNRKVTVKQLKEDYFKKIECFD
                     SVEISGVEDRFNASLGTYHDLLKIIKDKDFLDNEENEDILEDIVLTLTLFEDREMIEER
                     LKTYAHLFDDKVMKQLKRRRYTGWGRLSRKLINGIRDKQSGKTILDFLKSDGFANRNFM
                     QLIHDDSLTFKEDIQKAQVSGQGDSLHEHIANLAGSPAIKKGILQTVKVVDELVKVMGR
                     HKPENIVIEMARENQTTQKGQKNSRERMKRIEEGIKELGSQILKEHPVENTQLQNEKLY
                     LYYLQNGRDMYVDQELDINRLSDYDVDHIVPQSFLKDDSIDNKVLTRSDKNRGKSDNVP
                     SEEVVKKMKNYWRQLLNAKLITQRKFDNLTKAERGGLSELDKAGFIKRQLVETRQITKH
                     VAQILDSRMNTKYDENDKLIREVKVITLKSKLVSDFRKDFQFYKVREINNYHHAHDAYL
                     NAVVGTALIKKYPKLESEFVYGDYKVYDVRKMIAKSEQEIGKATAKYFFYSNIMNFFKT
                     EITLANGEIRKRPLIETNGETGEIVWDKGRDFATVRKVLSMPQVNIVKKTEVQTGGFSK
                     ESILPKRNSDKLIARKKDWDPKKYGGFDSPTVAYSVLVVAKVEKGKSKKLKSVKELLGI
                     TIMERSSFEKNPIDFLEAKGYKEVKKDLIIKLPKYSLFELENGRKRMLASAGELQKGNE
                     LALPSKYVNFLYLASHYEKLKGSPEDNEQKQLFVEQHKHYLDEIIEQISEFSKRVILAD
                     ANLDKVLSAYNKHRDKPIREQAENIIHLFTLTNLGAPAAFKYFDTTIDRKRYTSTKEVL
                     DATLIHQSITGLYETRIDLSQLGGD"
     CDS             8828..8848
                     /codon_start=1
                     /product="nuclear localization signal of SV40 large T
                     antigen"
                     /label=SV40 NLS
                     /translation="PKKKRKV"
     misc_feature    8858..9733
                     /label=CpTEF1t
     CDS             complement(9076..9090)
                     /codon_start=1
                     /product="enterokinase recognition and cleavage site"
                     /label=enterokinase site
                     /translation="DDDDK"
     CDS             9744..9764
                     /codon_start=1
                     /product="nuclear localization signal of SV40 large T
                     antigen"
                     /label=SV40 NLS
                     /translation="PKKKRKV"
     misc_feature    9804..11003
                     /label=CaACT1p
     CDS             11004..11528
                     /codon_start=1
                     /transl_table=12
                     /label=CaSAT1
                     /translation="MKISVIPEQVAETLDAENHFIVREVFDVHLSDQGFELSTRSVSPY
                     RKDYISDDDSDEDSACYGAFIDQELVGKIELNSTWNDLASIEHIVVSHTHRGKGVAHSL
                     IEFAKKWALSRQLLGIRLETQTNNVPACNLYAKCGFTLGGIDLFTYKTRPQVSNETAMY
                     WYWFSGAQDDA"
     misc_feature    11529..11661
                     /label=CaURA3
ORIGIN
        1 gcttcctcgc tcactgactc gctgcgctcg gtcgttcggc tgcggcgagc ggtatcagct
       61 cactcaaagg cggtaatacg gttatccaca gaatcagggg ataacgcagg aaagaacatg
      121 tgagcaaaag gccagcaaaa ggccaggaac cgtaaaaagg ccgcgttgct ggcgtttttc
      181 cataggctcc gcccccctga cgagcatcac aaaaatcgac gctcaagtca gaggtggcga
      241 aacccgacag gactataaag ataccaggcg tttccccctg gaagctccct cgtgcgctct
      301 cctgttccga ccctgccgct taccggatac ctgtccgcct ttctcccttc gggaagcgtg
      361 gcgctttctc atagctcacg ctgtaggtat ctcagttcgg tgtaggtcgt tcgctccaag
      421 ctgggctgtg tgcacgaacc ccccgttcag cccgaccgct gcgccttatc cggtaactat
      481 cgtcttgagt ccaacccggt aagacacgac ttatcgccac tggcagcagc cactggtaac
      541 aggattagca gagcgaggta tgtaggcggt gctacagagt tcttgaagtg gtggcctaac
      601 tacggctaca ctagaagaac agtatttggt atctgcgctc tgctgaagcc agttaccttc
      661 ggaaaaagag ttggtagctc ttgatccggc aaacaaacca ccgctggtag cggtggtttt
      721 tttgtttgca agcagcagat tacgcgcaga aaaaaaggat ctcaagaaga tcctttgatc
      781 ttttctacgg ggtctgacgc tcagtggaac gaaaactcac gttaagggat tttggtcatg
      841 agattatcaa aaaggatctt cacctagatc cttttaaatt aaaaatgaag ttttaaatca
      901 atctaaagta tatatgagta aacttggtct gacagttacc aatgcttaat cagtgaggca
      961 cctatctcag cgatctgtct atttcgttca tccatagttg cctgactccc cgtcgtgtag
     1021 ataactacga tacgggaggg cttaccatct ggccccagtg ctgcaatgat accgcgagac
     1081 ccacgctcac cggctccaga tttatcagca ataaaccagc cagccggaag ggccgagcgc
     1141 agaagtggtc ctgcaacttt atccgcctcc atccagtcta ttaattgttg ccgggaagct
     1201 agagtaagta gttcgccagt taatagtttg cgcaacgttg ttgccattgc tacaggcatc
     1261 gtggtgtcac gctcgtcgtt tggtatggct tcattcagct ccggttccca acgatcaagg
     1321 cgagttacat gatcccccat gttgtgcaaa aaagcggtta gctccttcgg tcctccgatc
     1381 gttgtcagaa gtaagttggc cgcagtgtta tcactcatgg ttatggcagc actgcataat
     1441 tctcttactg tcatgccatc cgtaagatgc ttttctgtga ctggtgagta ctcaaccaag
     1501 tcattctgag aatagtgtat gcggcgaccg agttgctctt gcccggcgtc aatacgggat
     1561 aataccgcgc cacatagcag aactttaaaa gtgctcatca ttggaaaacg ttcttcgggg
     1621 cgaaaactct caaggatctt accgctgttg agatccagtt cgatgtaacc cactcgtgca
     1681 cccaactgat cttcagcatc ttttactttc accagcgttt ctgggtgagc aaaaacagga
     1741 aggcaaaatg ccgcaaaaaa gggaataagg gcgacacgga aatgttgaat actcatactc
     1801 ttcctttttc aatattattg aagcatttat cagggttatt gtctcatgag cggatacata
     1861 tttgaatgta tttagaaaaa taaacaaata ggggttccgc gcacatttcc ccgaaaagtg
     1921 ccacctgacg tcgtgtacat aggcgtatca cgaggccctt tcgtctcgcg cgatacctct
     1981 tactgatatt tcttgcgttg tgatcgagct tatggatgag gcaatcaccg ggccaatcta
     2041 ctacgagaga ccgcgatata tttaattcat tattttgagg gttattgcaa caatctacgg
     2101 aggtgttgaa gggcgccatt ctatgaagtt caggaaaaag aaaatgttgc tggttgatgt
     2161 gtatcaaggg atgagcatga acgctcgttt aaaaggatat tgttattgat ccaaggggcc
     2221 attgtttccc acaaacgtgc tcaacattac tacctgattg ccgtaaaact gatcccttcc
     2281 ggaaagccaa ttgaattatt ttgtgtttga tcataaattg acgcaaattt gaaacaaatt
     2341 tttgaattta tgataaccac ttaatcgact gctcttagag actgtaactc aagaatccaa
     2401 ccacaaaccc tcatggactc ctttcggtgc ctaaccaaga gaatattccc acagattagc
     2461 gaagcgtgct agaatcgcgc gtttcggtga tgacggtgaa aacctctgac acatgcagct
     2521 cccggagacg gtcacagctt gtctgtaagt atcagacgtc taagaaacca ttattatcat
     2581 gacattaacc tataaaaata ggcgtatcac gaggcccttt cgtctcgcgc gtttcggtga
     2641 tgacggtgaa aacctctgac acatgcagct cccggagacg gtcacagctt gtctgtaagc
     2701 ggatgccggg agcagacaag cccgtcaggg cgcgtcagcg ggtgttggcg ggtgtcgggg
     2761 ctggcttaac tatgcggcat cagagcagat tgtactgaga gtgcaccata tgcggtgtga
     2821 aataccgcac agatgcgtaa ggagaaaata ccgcatcagg cgccattcgc cattcaggct
     2881 gcgcaactgt tgggaagggc gatcggtgcg ggcctcttcg ctattacgcc agctggcgaa
     2941 agggggatgt gctgcaaggc gattaagttg ggtaacgcca gggttttccc agtcacgacg
     3001 ttgtaaaacg acggccagtg aattggagat cggtacttcg gtactttggt gtaactgggg
     3061 tattttgccc ggtgataaaa tagaagggac gtgggaatag ttgtgagtgg aaattgttga
     3121 tccgatatgt tgaggaaaag tccgatgtga atcgaatgat agaggtatta ctttaaataa
     3181 ggaaaagggt gtcggttggg ttgtgagttt gtgcgtctaa gcattgtcag tcgtccgtca
     3241 tcatttgcag accgaacccc attgagctag ggtcgtagaa ccacgtaggt agggtgagat
     3301 tagcagtgct gtatatccga tggacgatta tgacccggcg gtatgacttt gttgcagcgc
     3361 gagtgtgcac tattgtacaa aaagcaaaat taaaaatgaa tatatgctac catatgattt
     3421 ttaactacat acgttctact ctcttccgta ttacaaacaa acaactgaca caaaagaaga
     3481 caacaactaa tgagaaaaat gtcacgttga cccgaaatct ttttctcctt tctttgccat
     3541 tttctgatta tttaaccaat tgaaatttct caacaaattt ttaaatacaa ttcttcttcc
     3601 ttccttcctt ccttctttct ttctttcttt tccaaattca aaacaaagag cttaaaatgg
     3661 gcgtgtggcg tagttggtag cgcgttccct tagcatggga aaggtcatga gttcgattct
     3721 tatctcgtcc aggaagagct cgcgagctct tccgttttag agctagaaat agcaagttaa
     3781 aataaggcta gtccgttatc aacttgaaaa agtggcaccg agtcggtgct tttggccggc
     3841 atggtcccag cctcctcgct ggcgccggct gggcaacatg cttcggcatg gcgaatggga
     3901 cctatccgtg aagttataag aaggcaatta agagctagct agctagtctt tggttttctt
     3961 ttggttttat atatttttcg tatatgagtt tataaataaa gcgaatgcgt cgagataccg
     4021 gtacaccatc attgatgatg atcatgatga tggtggtggt gtcagattgc cctccccgag
     4081 aaagtctagg ccaaaacaga aatatggcaa attaatggga agcgtgtcgc cactgtcaat
     4141 gagaagtaag cttacggatg catccatgac atcaagatca accattatta tggacgatga
     4201 agatgacgat gaaagagaag gtactgatgc ggtaggggct gggttaaatt gtgatgtcac
     4261 aaacgatgaa gacttgtctt cgcaagttag gtacgaggac gccgagtcaa tgatgaatca
     4321 agaacgtctt ttgaagaaat tggaagagga gtcacctcaa tatagacggg aaacgggatt
     4381 gactgcaaat ggtagctcaa caaaacggcg taagactaga gggcagtagc cctattacta
     4441 cagaccacgt gacctttatc agatctgtta acttcaattt tttgagaaca atttggcata
     4501 tctaggatgt ttaaaatata tagcgaacca attaaagacc atcccgctga ccactacact
     4561 tgcaagacga tgctaatagc aaatttgaaa ctagaaaggt ggtgtgcttt gaccaattgg
     4621 tagaacttac atcttcttac aacgaattct acggtgctct actagtgcat cctattgttg
     4681 catcatagac ttagagagtg accggtccgg tatggacaag aagtactcta tcggtttgga
     4741 catcggtact aactctgttg gttgggctgt tatcactgac gaatacaagg ttccatctaa
     4801 gaagttcaag gttttgggta acactgacag acactctatc aagaagaact tgatcggtgc
     4861 tttgttgttc gactctggtg aaactgctga agctactaga ttgaagagaa ctgctagaag
     4921 aagatacact agaagaaaga acagaatctg ttacttgcaa gaaatcttct ctaacgaaat
     4981 ggctaaggtt gacgactctt tcttccacag attggaagaa tctttcttgg ttgaagaaga
     5041 caagaagcac gaaagacacc caatcttcgg taacatcgtt gacgaagttg cttaccacga
     5101 aaagtaccca actatctacc acttgagaaa gaagttggtt gactctactg acaaggctga
     5161 cttgagattg atctacttgg ctttggctca catgatcaag ttcagaggtc acttcttgat
     5221 cgaaggtgac ttgaacccag acaactctga cgttgacaag ttgttcatcc aattggttca
     5281 aacttacaac caattgttcg aagaaaaccc aatcaacgct tctggtgttg acgctaaggc
     5341 tatcttgtct gctagattgt ctaagtctag aagattggaa aacttgatcg ctcaattgcc
     5401 aggtgaaaag aagaacggtt tgttcggtaa cttgatcgct ttgtctttgg gtttgactcc
     5461 aaacttcaag tctaacttcg acttggctga agacgctaag ttgcaattgt ctaaggacac
     5521 ttacgacgac gacttggaca acttgttggc tcaaatcggt gaccaatacg ctgacttgtt
     5581 cttggctgct aagaacttgt ctgacgctat cttgttgtct gacatcttga gagttaacac
     5641 tgaaatcact aaggctccat tgtctgcttc tatgatcaag agatacgacg aacaccacca
     5701 agacttgact ttgttgaagg ctttggttag acaacaattg ccagaaaagt acaaggaaat
     5761 cttcttcgac caatctaaga acggttacgc tggttacatc gacggtggtg cttctcaaga
     5821 agaattctac aagttcatca agccaatctt ggaaaagatg gacggtactg aagaattgtt
     5881 ggttaagttg aacagagaag acttgttgag aaagcaaaga actttcgaca acggttctat
     5941 cccacaccaa atccacttgg gtgaattgca cgctatcttg agaagacaag aagacttcta
     6001 cccattcttg aaggacaaca gagaaaagat cgaaaagatc ttgactttca gaatcccata
     6061 ctacgttggt ccattggcta gaggtaactc tagattcgct tggatgacta gaaagtctga
     6121 agaaactatc actccatgga acttcgaaga agttgttgac aagggtgctt ctgctcaatc
     6181 tttcatcgaa agaatgacta acttcgacaa gaacttgcca aacgaaaagg ttttgccaaa
     6241 gcactctttg ttgtacgaat acttcactgt ttacaacgaa ttgactaagg ttaagtacgt
     6301 tactgaaggt atgagaaagc cagctttctt gtctggtgaa caaaagaagg ctatcgttga
     6361 cttgttgttc aagactaaca gaaaggttac tgttaagcaa ttgaaggaag actacttcaa
     6421 gaagatcgaa tgtttcgact ctgttgaaat ctctggtgtt gaagacagat tcaacgcttc
     6481 tttgggtact taccacgact tgttgaagat catcaaggac aaggacttct tggacaacga
     6541 agaaaacgaa gacatcttgg aagacatcgt tttgactttg actttgttcg aagacagaga
     6601 aatgatcgaa gaaagattga agacttacgc tcacttgttc gacgacaagg ttatgaagca
     6661 attgaagaga agaagataca ctggttgggg tagattgtct agaaagttga tcaacggtat
     6721 cagagacaag caatctggta agactatctt ggacttcttg aagtctgacg gtttcgctaa
     6781 cagaaacttc atgcaattga tccacgacga ctctttgact ttcaaggaag acatccaaaa
     6841 ggctcaagtt tctggtcaag gtgactcttt gcacgaacac atcgctaact tggctggttc
     6901 tccagctatc aagaagggta tcttgcaaac tgttaaggtt gttgacgaat tggttaaggt
     6961 tatgggtaga cacaagccag aaaacatcgt tatcgaaatg gctagagaaa accaaactac
     7021 tcaaaagggt caaaagaact ctagagaaag aatgaagaga atcgaagaag gtatcaagga
     7081 attgggttct caaatcttga aggaacaccc agttgaaaac actcaattgc aaaacgaaaa
     7141 gttgtacttg tactacttgc aaaacggtag agacatgtac gttgaccaag aattggacat
     7201 caacagattg tctgactacg acgttgacca catcgttcca caatctttct tgaaggacga
     7261 ctctatcgac aacaaggttt tgactagatc tgacaagaac agaggtaagt ctgacaacgt
     7321 tccatctgaa gaagttgtta agaagatgaa gaactactgg agacaattgt tgaacgctaa
     7381 gttgatcact caaagaaagt tcgacaactt gactaaggct gaaagaggtg gtttgtctga
     7441 attggacaag gctggtttca tcaagagaca attggttgaa actagacaaa tcactaagca
     7501 cgttgctcaa atcttggact ctagaatgaa cactaagtac gacgaaaacg acaagttgat
     7561 cagagaagtt aaggttatca ctttgaagtc taagttggtt tctgacttca gaaaggactt
     7621 ccaattctac aaggttagag aaatcaacaa ctaccaccac gctcacgacg cttacttgaa
     7681 cgctgttgtt ggtactgctt tgatcaagaa gtacccaaag ttggaatctg aattcgttta
     7741 cggtgactac aaggtttacg acgttagaaa gatgatcgct aagtctgaac aagaaatcgg
     7801 taaggctact gctaagtact tcttctactc taacatcatg aacttcttca agactgaaat
     7861 cactttggct aacggtgaaa tcagaaagag accattgatc gaaactaacg gtgaaactgg
     7921 tgaaatcgtt tgggacaagg gtagagactt cgctactgtt agaaaggttt tgtctatgcc
     7981 acaagttaac atcgttaaga agactgaagt tcaaactggt ggtttctcta aggaatctat
     8041 cttgccaaag agaaactctg acaagttgat cgctagaaag aaggactggg acccaaagaa
     8101 gtacggtggt ttcgactctc caactgttgc ttactctgtt ttggttgttg ctaaggttga
     8161 aaagggtaag tctaagaagt tgaagtctgt taaggaattg ttgggtatca ctatcatgga
     8221 aagatcttct ttcgaaaaga acccaatcga cttcttggaa gctaagggtt acaaggaagt
     8281 taagaaggac ttgatcatca agttgccaaa gtactctttg ttcgaattgg aaaacggtag
     8341 aaagagaatg ttggcttctg ctggtgaatt gcaaaagggt aacgaattgg ctttgccatc
     8401 taagtacgtt aacttcttgt acttggcttc tcactacgaa aagttgaagg gttctccaga
     8461 agacaacgaa caaaagcaat tgttcgttga acaacacaag cactacttgg acgaaatcat
     8521 cgaacaaatc tctgaattct ctaagagagt tatcttggct gacgctaact tggacaaggt
     8581 tttgtctgct tacaacaagc acagagacaa gccaatcaga gaacaagctg aaaacatcat
     8641 ccacttgttc actttgacta acttgggtgc tccagctgct ttcaagtact tcgacactac
     8701 tatcgacaga aagagataca cttctactaa ggaagttttg gacgctactt tgatccacca
     8761 atctatcact ggtttgtacg aaactagaat cgacttgtct caattgggtg gtgactctag
     8821 agctgaccca aagaagaaga gaaaggttta aatcggatcc attatgtagg tgaatggtga
     8881 tttgtttttg aacaacttgt tgtttaaaat cctgttcaac acagaatcaa actgtatatt
     8941 ctgattaagt tcaggagcat aatgatgata gtcattcaat gcctttttga cggctttggt
     9001 tgtcgtcaga ttgccatttt tataaatgtt ttcttggagt tctgcagcag acatccactc
     9061 tttagtggtt gcagttttat catcatcatc agaatcagat tcaatttcct gcaacaacat
     9121 aaacccatca ccagcacaac aacatcccaa taaatcatgg gtgtttgact tggtatccac
     9181 gtcaatttca aacaagtttt tcaagtcgct ataatcaaac acatctgatt tcgatgaagc
     9241 atcgttgtca agaaactttg aactcaattt gttcttcatc aactgccgtt ggaatatctt
     9301 ctcatcgata caaccagtag tgaaaagcct gtatatataa cacggcttca tttggccatc
     9361 tcgatgaatc ctcgacattg attgcaaatc tgtagatgga ttccaatcat tatcgtatag
     9421 gattagcctt gacgcaccaa ccaaattgat accagtccca cccgatttcg aggatagtaa
     9481 aaacaccaga atcagttcgt ccttgttgaa cttgttgacg agcttgcctc tcatgttgtt
     9541 tggtgttgat ccatccaagc gcaagtattg tagattgagc tttttgatca cagtctccaa
     9601 caagtccaaa gtagtggtgt agtttgaaat gagcactaat ttctcttttt gtgctgtaat
     9661 ctccaacacc aatggtatga gtgcatttag tttacctgag ctagtagata atttcaagct
     9721 tccatcggtt ataggatcct gacccaaaga agaagagaaa ggtttaaggg atcccgggcc
     9781 cgtcgactgc agaggcctgc atgcgtcaaa actagagaat aataaagaaa acgatctttt
     9841 caaaaagaaa aaacctttta gttttccttt gttgttgttg tgggtgtgtg ctatttatat
     9901 tatatagttt actcataata ccataaaata ttcggtttga ttaggttatt ttaataagct
     9961 aatttgtttc taatcgtgta atttatgctg tgtatattag gtagtgtgtg cactgcccaa
    10021 aaatgtttgt tgtttatagt cggttaaaga gaaaaaagaa aaaaagatcc atacacacac
    10081 gttaattagt tgttcaacgt aatacactca tattttgttc ttatttgctt tcggtcgctg
    10141 ttctcaccaa gatttattgc caacgaaaca attttttttt atatattttc agatttttct
    10201 ttttttcctt tcctttcctt ttctaatttt cactcctggt tttctttctt tcttagaaac
    10261 attatctcga tattaatatt aaaaaaatat aatcattcaa aatggacggt ggtatgtttt
    10321 agtttagctt caattctaat tgattgatta atcagttgat tggtttcaat atgacaaatg
    10381 ggtagggtgg gaaaacttca ttttcaattc agatcaaact tttttgttgt cgacataata
    10441 tttctcgttt gggatgttac tgtcacatta ataatacaca cacatcagct tataattttg
    10501 aaagtaattt atcagatatg ttgtgacgat cagtggaaat ggctaacttc aatgtatctg
    10561 ttcttcccct ttttcaaagt tcacgatttt tgattgattg attgatctgt cggcagtggt
    10621 ttcaaaacca ttcggtgagt aatcctacca atcaatgtta cgacaaaagg ctcaatattc
    10681 aaaattgcaa tgttttatgt tttcctacgt gtacttgtgc aaggcaattg attcaacatt
    10741 gcttttggtg tttgacgagt ttctagtttg gacttgtgtt gttatctggg ctatacagat
    10801 ttcccggctc actatgaatt ttttttttcg acgctcagtg cacacaacta taaacaacac
    10861 aaacacaaac acagcaagaa aaaaaaaaaa cgaacattga attgaaacca agccaactga
    10921 aaaattcctt atttaaatga ctgtcatact aacccatttt tatagaagaa gttgctgctt
    10981 tagttatcga taacggttct catatgaaaa tttcggtgat ccctgagcag gtggcggaaa
    11041 cattggatgc tgagaaccat ttcattgttc gtgaagtgtt cgatgtgcac ctatccgacc
    11101 aaggctttga actatctacc agaagtgtga gcccctaccg gaaggattac atctcggatg
    11161 atgactctga tgaagactct gcttgctatg gcgcattcat cgaccaagag cttgtcggga
    11221 agattgaact caactcaaca tggaacgatc tagcctctat cgaacacatt gttgtgtcgc
    11281 acacgcaccg aggcaaagga gtcgcgcaca gtctcatcga atttgcgaaa aagtgggcac
    11341 taagcagaca gctccttggc atacgattag agacacaaac gaacaatgta cctgcctgca
    11401 atttgtacgc aaaatgtggc tttactctcg gcggcattga cctcttcacg tataaaacta
    11461 gacctcaagt ctcgaacgaa acagcgatgt actggtactg gttctcggga gcacaggatg
    11521 acgcctaaca tatgtgaagt gtgaaggggg agattttcac tttattagat ttgtatatat
    11581 gtataataaa taaataaata agttaaataa ataattagat aagggtggta attattacta
    11641 tttacaatca aaggtggtcc t
//
