>Addgene plasmid #133812 | pCP-tRNA | addgene full sequence | sequence record 263618 | Addgene NGS Result
ATATTTAATTCATTATTTTGAGGGTTATTGCAACAATCTACGGAGGTGTTGAAGGGCGCCATTCTATGAA
GTTCAGGAAAAAGAAAATGTTGCTGGTTGATGTGTATCAAGGGATGAGCATGAACGCTCGTTTAAAAGGA
TATTGTTATTGATCCAAGGGGCCATTGTTTCCCACAAACGTGCTCAACATTACTACCTGATTGCCGTAAA
ACTGATCCCTTCCGGAAAGCCAATTGAATTATTTTGTGTTTGATCATAAATTGACGCAAATTTGAAACAA
ATTTTTGAATTTATGATAACCACTTAATCGACTGCTCTTAGAGACTGTAACTCAAGAATCCAACCACAAA
CCCTCATGGACTCCTTTCGGTGCCTAACCAAGAGAATATTCCCACAGATTAGCGAAGCGTGCTAGAATCG
CCCGGAGACGGTCACAGCTTGTCTGTAACTAAGAAACCATTATTATCATGACATTAACCTATAAAAATAG
GCGTATCACGAGGCCCTTTCATCTCGCGCGTTTCGGTGATGACGGTGAAAACCTCTGACACATGCAGCTC
CCGGAGACGGTCACAGCTTGTCTGTAAGCGGATGCCGGGAGCAGACAAGCCCGTCAGGGCGCGTCAGCGG
GTGTTGGCGGGTGTCGGGGCTGGCTTAACTATGCGGCATCAGAGCAGATTGTACTGAGAGTGCACCATAT
GCGGTGTGAAATACCGCACAGATGCGTAAGGAGAAAATACCGCATCAGGCGCCATTCGCCATTCAGGCTG
CGCAACTGTTGGGAAGGGCGATCGGTGCGGGCCTCTTCGCTATTACGCCAGCTGGCGAAAGGGGGATGTG
CTGCAAGGCGATTAAGTTGGGTAACGCCAGGGTTTTCCCAGTCACGACGTTGTAAAACGACGGCCAGTGA
ATTGGAGATCGGTACTTCGGTACTTTGGTGTAACTGGGGTATTTTGCCCGGTGATAAAATAGAAGGGACG
TGGGAATAGTTGTGAGTGGAAATTGTTGATCCGATATGTTGAGGAAAAGTCCGATGTGAATCGAATGATA
GAGGTATTACTTTAAATAAGGAAAAGGGTGTCGGTTGGGTTGTGAGTTTGTGCGTCTAAGCATTGTCAGT
CGTCCGTCATCATTTGCAGACCGAACCCCATTGAGCTAGGGTCGTAGAACCACGTAGGTAGGGTGAGATT
AGCAGTGCTGTATATCCGATGGACGATTATGACCCGGCGGTATGACTTTGTTGCAGCGCGAGTGTGCACT
ATTGTACAAAAAGCAAAATTAAAAATGAATATATGCTACCATATGATTTTTAACTACATACGTTCTACTC
TCTTCCGTATTACAAACAAACAACTGACACAAAAGAAGACAACAACTAATGAGAAAAATGTCACGTTGAC
CCGAAATCTTTTTCTCCTTTCTTTGCCATTTTCTGATTATTTAACCAATTGAAATTTCTCAACAAATTTT
TAAATACAATTCTTCTTCCTTCCTTCCTTCCTTCTTTCTTTCTTTCTTTTCCAAATTCAAAACAAAGAGC
TTAAAATGGGCGTGTGGCGTAGTTGGTAGCGCGTTCCCTTAGCATGGGAAAGGTCATGAGTTCGATTCTT
ATCTCGTCCAGGAAGAGCTCGCGAGCTCTTCCGTTTTAGAGCTAGAAATAGCAAGTTAAAATAAGGCTAG
TCCGTTATCAACTTGAAAAAGTGGCACCGAGTCGGTGCTTTTGGCCGGCATGGTCCCAGCCTCCTCGCTG
GCGCCGGCTGGGCAACATGCTTCGGCATGGCGAATGGGACCTATCCGTGAAGTTATAAGAAGGCAATTAA
GAGCTAGCTAGCTAGTCTTTGGTTTTCTTTTGGTTTTATATATTTTTCGTATATGAGTTTATAAATAAAG
CGAATGCGTCGAGATACCGGTACACCATCATTGATGATGATCATGATGATGGTGGTGGTGTCAGATTGCC
CTCCCCGAGAAAGTCTAGGCCAAAACAGAAATATGGCAAATTAATGGGAAGCGTGTCGCCACTGTCAATG
AGAAGTAAGCTTACGGATGCATCCATGACATCAAGATCAACCATTATTATGGACGATGAAGATGACGATG
AAAGAGAAGGTACTGATGCGGTAGGGGCTGGGTTAAATTGTGATGTCACAAACGATGAAGACTTGTCTTC
GCAAGTTAGGTACGAGGACGCCGAGTCAATGATGAATCAAGAACGTCTTTTGAAGAAATTGGAAGAGGAG
TCACCTCAATATAGACGGGAAACGGGATTGACTGCAAATGGTAGCTCAACAAAACGGCGTAAGACTAGAG
GGCAGTAGCCCTATTACTACAGACCACGTGACCTTTATCAGATCTGTTAACTTCAATTTTTTGAGAACAA
TTTGGCATATCTAGGATGTTTAAAATATATAGCGAACCAATTAAAGACCATCCCGCTGACCACTACACTT
GCAAGACGATGCTAATAGCAAATTTGAAACTAGAAAGGTGGTGTGCTTTGACCAATTGGTAGAACTTACA
TCTTCTTACAACGAATTCTACGGTGCTCTACTAGTGCATCCTATTGTTGCATCATAGACTTAGAGAGTGA
CCGGTCCGGTATGGACAAGAAGTACTCTATCGGTTTGGACATCGGTACTAACTCTGTTGGTTGGGCTGTT
ATCACTGACGAATACAAGGTTCCATCTAAGAAGTTCAAGGTTTTGGGTAACACTGACAGACACTCTATCA
AGAAGAACTTGATCGGTGCTTTGTTGTTCGACTCTGGTGAAACTGCTGAAGCTACTAGATTGAAGAGAAC
TGCTAGAAGAAGATACACTAGAAGAAAGAACAGAATCTGTTACTTGCAAGAAATCTTCTCTAACGAAATG
GCTAAGGTTGACGACTCTTTCTTCCACAGATTGGAAGAATCTTTCTTGGTTGAAGAAGACAAGAAGCACG
AAAGACACCCAATCTTCGGTAACATCGTTGACGAAGTTGCTTACCACGAAAAGTACCCAACTATCTACCA
CTTGAGAAAGAAGTTGGTTGACTCTACTGACAAGGCTGACTTGAGATTGATCTACTTGGCTTTGGCTCAC
ATGATCAAGTTCAGAGGTCACTTCTTGATCGAAGGTGACTTGAACCCAGACAACTCTGACGTTGACAAGT
TGTTCATCCAATTGGTTCAAACTTACAACCAATTGTTCGAAGAAAACCCAATCAACGCTTCTGGTGTTGA
CGCTAAGGCTATCTTGTCTGCTAGATTGTCTAAGTCTAGAAGATTGGAAAACTTGATCGCTCAATTGCCA
GGTGAAAAGAAGAACGGTTTGTTCGGTAACTTGATCGCTTTGTCTTTGGGTTTGACTCCAAACTTCAAGT
CTAACTTCGACTTGGCTGAAGACGCTAAGTTGCAATTGTCTAAGGACACTTACGACGACGACTTGGACAA
CTTGTTGGCTCAAATCGGTGACCAATACGCTGACTTGTTCTTGGCTGCTAAGAACTTGTCTGACGCTATC
TTGTTGTCTGACATCTTGAGAGTTAACACTGAAATCACTAAGGCTCCATTGTCTGCTTCTATGATCAAGA
GATACGACGAACACCACCAAGACTTGACTTTGTTGAAGGCTTTGGTTAGACAACAATTGCCAGAAAAGTA
CAAGGAAATCTTCTTCGACCAATCTAAGAACGGTTACGCTGGTTACATCGACGGTGGTGCTTCTCAAGAA
GAATTCTACAAGTTCATCAAGCCAATCTTGGAAAAGATGGACGGTACTGAAGAATTGTTGGTTAAGTTGA
ACAGAGAAGACTTGTTGAGAAAGCAAAGAACTTTCGACAACGGTTCTATCCCACACCAAATCCACTTGGG
TGAATTGCACGCTATCTTGAGAAGACAAGAAGACTTCTACCCATTCTTGAAGGACAACAGAGAAAAGATC
GAAAAGATCTTGACTTTCAGAATCCCATACTACGTTGGTCCATTGGCTAGAGGTAACTCTAGATTCGCTT
GGATGACTAGAAAGTCTGAAGAAACTATCACTCCATGGAACTTCGAAGAAGTTGTTGACAAGGGTGCTTC
TGCTCAATCTTTCATCGAAAGAATGACTAACTTCGACAAGAACTTGCCAAACGAAAAGGTTTTGCCAAAG
CACTCTTTGTTGTACGAATACTTCACTGTTTACAACGAATTGACTAAGGTTAAGTACGTTACTGAAGGTA
TGAGAAAGCCAGCTTTCTTGTCTGGTGAACAAAAGAAGGCTATCGTTGACTTGTTGTTCAAGACTAACAG
AAAGGTTACTGTTAAGCAATTGAAGGAAGACTACTTCAAGAAGATCGAATGTTTCGACTCTGTTGAAATC
TCTGGTGTTGAAGACAGATTCAACGCTTCTTTGGGTACTTACCACGACTTGTTGAAGATCATCAAGGACA
AGGACTTCTTGGACAACGAAGAAAACGAAGACATCTTGGAAGACATCGTTTTGACTTTGACTTTGTTCGA
AGACAGAGAAATGATCGAAGAAAGATTGAAGACTTACGCTCACTTGTTCGACGACAAGGTTATGAAGCAA
TTGAAGAGAAGAAGATACACTGGTTGGGGTAGATTGTCTAGAAAGTTGATCAACGGTATCAGAGACAAGC
AATCTGGTAAGACTATCTTGGACTTCTTGAAGTCTGACGGTTTCGCTAACAGAAACTTCATGCAATTGAT
CCACGACGACTCTTTGACTTTCAAGGAAGACATCCAAAAGGCTCAAGTTTCTGGTCAAGGTGACTCTTTG
CACGAACACATCGCTAACTTGGCTGGTTCTCCAGCTATCAAGAAGGGTATCTTGCAAACTGTTAAGGTTG
TTGACGAATTGGTTAAGGTTATGGGTAGACACAAGCCAGAAAACATCGTTATCGAAATGGCTAGAGAAAA
CCAAACTACTCAAAAGGGTCAAAAGAACTCTAGAGAAAGAATGAAGAGAATCGAAGAAGGTATCAAGGAA
TTGGGTTCTCAAATCTTGAAGGAACACCCAGTTGAAAACACTCAATTGCAAAACGAAAAGTTGTACTTGT
ACTACTTGCAAAACGGTAGAGACATGTACGTTGACCAAGAATTGGACATCAACAGATTGTCTGACTACGA
CGTTGACCACATCGTTCCACAATCTTTCTTGAAGGACGACTCTATCGACAACAAGGTTTTGACTAGATCT
GACAAGAACAGAGGTAAGTCTGACAACGTTCCATCTGAAGAAGTTGTTAAGAAGATGAAGAACTACTGGA
GACAATTGTTGAACGCTAAGTTGATCACTCAAAGAAAGTTCGACAACTTGACTAAGGCTGAAAGAGGTGG
TTTGTCTGAATTGGACAAGGCTGGTTTCATCAAGAGACAATTGGTTGAAACTAGACAAATCACTAAGCAC
GTTGCTCAAATCTTGGACTCTAGAATGAACACTAAGTACGACGAAAACGACAAGTTGATCAGAGAAGTTA
AGGTTATCACTTTGAAGTCTAAGTTGGTTTCTGACTTCAGAAAGGACTTCCAATTCTACAAGGTTAGAGA
AATCAACAACTACCACCACGCTCACGACGCTTACTTGAACGCTGTTGTTGGTACTGCTTTGATCAAGAAG
TACCCAAAGTTGGAATCTGAATTCGTTTACGGTGACTACAAGGTTTACGACGTTAGAAAGATGATCGCTA
AGTCTGAACAAGAAATCGGTAAGGCTACTGCTAAGTACTTCTTCTACTCTAACATCATGAACTTCTTCAA
GACTGAAATCACTTTGGCTAACGGTGAAATCAGAAAGAGACCATTGATCGAAACTAACGGTGAAACTGGT
GAAATCGTTTGGGACAAGGGTAGAGACTTCGCTACTGTTAGAAAGGTTTTGTCTATGCCACAAGTTAACA
TCGTTAAGAAGACTGAAGTTCAAACTGGTGGTTTCTCTAAGGAATCTATCTTGCCAAAGAGAAACTCTGA
CAAGTTGATCGCTAGAAAGAAGGACTGGGACCCAAAGAAGTACGGTGGTTTCGACTCTCCAACTGTTGCT
TACTCTGTTTTGGTTGTTGCTAAGGTTGAAAAGGGTAAGTCTAAGAAGTTGAAGTCTGTTAAGGAATTGT
TGGGTATCACTATCATGGAAAGATCTTCTTTCGAAAAGAACCCAATCGACTTCTTGGAAGCTAAGGGTTA
CAAGGAAGTTAAGAAGGACTTGATCATCAAGTTGCCAAAGTACTCTTTGTTCGAATTGGAAAACGGTAGA
AAGAGAATGTTGGCTTCTGCTGGTGAATTGCAAAAGGGTAACGAATTGGCTTTGCCATCTAAGTACGTTA
ACTTCTTGTACTTGGCTTCTCACTACGAAAAGTTGAAGGGTTCTCCAGAAGACAACGAACAAAAGCAATT
GTTCGTTGAACAACACAAGCACTACTTGGACGAAATCATCGAACAAATCTCTGAATTCTCTAAGAGAGTT
ATCTTGGCTGACGCTAACTTGGACAAGGTTTTGTCTGCTTACAACAAGCACAGAGACAAGCCAATCAGAG
AACAAGCTGAAAACATCATCCACTTGTTCACTTTGACTAACTTGGGTGCTCCAGCTGCTTTCAAGTACTT
CGACACTACTATCGACAGAAAGAGATACACTTCTACTAAGGAAGTTTTGGACGCTACTTTGATCCACCAA
TCTATCACTGGTTTGTACGAAACTAGAATCGACTTGTCTCAATTGGGTGGTGACTCTAAAGCTGACCCAA
AGAAGAAGAGAAAGGTTTAAATCGGATCCATTATGTAGGTGAATGGTGATTTGTTTTTGAACAACTTGTT
GTTTAAAATCCTGTTCAACACAGAATCAAACTGTATATTCTGATTAAGTTCAGGAGCATAATGATGATAG
TCATTCAATGCCTTTTTGACGGCTTTGGTTGTCGTCAGATTGCCATTTTTATAAATGTTTTCTTGGAGTT
CTGCAGCAGACATCCACTCTTTAGTGGTTGCAGTTTTATCATCATCATCAGAATCAGATTCAATTTCCTG
CAACAACATAAACCCATCACCAGCACAACAACATCCCAATAAATCATGGGTGTTTGACTTGGTATCCACG
TCAATTTCAAACAAGTTTTTCAAGTCGCTATAATCAAACACATCTGATTTCGATGAAGCATCGTTGTCAA
GAAACTTTGAACTCAATTTGTTCTTCATCAACTGCCGTTGGAATATCTTCTCATCGATACAACCAGTAGT
GAAAAGCCTGTATATATAACACGGCTTCATTTGGCCATCTCGATGAATCCTCGACATTGATTGCAAATCT
GTAGATGGATTCCAATCATTATCGTATAGGATTAGCCTTGACGCACCAACCAAATTGATACCAGTCCCAC
CCGATTTCGAGGATAGTAAAAACACCAGAATCAGTTCGTCCTTGTTGAACTTGTTGACGAGCTTGCCTCT
CATGTTGTTTGGTGTTGATCCATCCAAGCGCAAGTATTGTAGATTGAGCTTTTTGATCACAGTCTCCAAC
AAGTCCAAAGTAGTGGTGTAGTTTGAAATGAGCACTAATTTCTCTTTTTGTGCTGTAATCTCCAACACCA
ATGGTATGAGTGCATTTAGTTTACCTGAGCTAGTAGATAATTTCAAGCTTCCATCGGTTATAGGATCCTG
ACCCAAAGAAGAAGAGAAAGGTTTAAGGGATCCCGGGCCCGTCGACTGCAGAGGCCTGCATGCGTCAAAA
CTAGAGAATAATAAAGAAAACGATCTTTTCAAAAAGAAAAAACCTTTTAGTTTTCCTTTGTTGTTGTTGT
GGGTGTGTGCTATTTATATTATATAGTTTACTCATAATACCATAAAATATTCGGTTTGATTAGGTTATTT
TAATAAGCTAATTTGTTTCTAATCGTGTAATTTATGCTGTGTATATTAGGTAGTGTGTGCACTGCCCAAA
AATGTTTGTTGTTTATAGTCGGTTAAAGAGAAAAAAGAAAAAAAGATCCATACACACACGTTAATTAGTT
GTTCAACGTAATACACTCATATTTTGTTCTTATTTGCTTTCGGTCGCTGTTCTCACCAAGATTTATTGCC
AACGAAACAATTTTTTTTTATATATTTTCAGATTTTTCTTTTTTTCCTTTCCTTTCCTTTTCTAATTTTC
ACTCCTGGTTTTCTTTCTTTCTTAGAAACATTATCTCGATATTAATATTAAAAAAATATAATCATTCAAA
ATGGACGGTGGTATGTTTTAGTTTAGCTTCAATTCTAATTGATTGATTAATCAGTTTATTGGTTTCAATA
TGACAAATGGGTAGGGTGGGAAAACTTCATTTTCAATTCAGATCAAACTTTTTTGTTGTCGACATAATAT
TTCTCGTTTGGGATGTTACTGTCACATTAATAATACACACACATCAGCTTATAATTTTGAAAGTAATTTA
TCAGATATGTTGTGACGATCAGTGGAAATGGCTAACTTCAATGTATCTGTTCTTCCCCTTTTTCAAAGTT
CACGATTTTTGATTGATTGATTGATCTGTCGGCAGTGGTTTCAAAACCATTCGGTGAGTAATCCTACCAA
TCAATGTTACGACAAAAGGCTCAATATTCAAAATTGCAATGTTTTATGTTTTCCTACGTGTACTTGTGCA
AGGCAATTGATTCAACATTGCTTTTGGTGTTTGACGAGTTTCTAGTTTGGACTTGTGTTGTTATCTGGGC
TATACAGATTTCCCGGCTCACTATGAATTTTTTTTTTCGACGCTCAGTGCACACAACTATAAACAACACA
AACACAAACACAGCAAGAAAAAAAAAAAACGAACATTGAATTGAAACCAAGCCAACTGAAAAATTCCTTA
TTTAAATGACTGTCATACTAACCCATTTTTATAGAAGAAGTTGCTGCTTTAGTTATCGATAACGGTTCTC
ATATGAAAATTTCGGTGATCCCTGAGCAGGTGGCGGAAACATTGGATGCTGAGAACCATTTCATTGTTCG
TGAAGTGTTCGATGTGCACCTATCCGACCAAGGCTTTGAACTATCTACCAGAAGTGTGAGCCCCTACCGG
AAGGATTACATCTCGGATGATGACTCTGATGAAGACTCTGCTTGCTATGGCGCATTCATCGACCAAGAGC
TTGTCGGGAAGATTGAACTCAACTCAACATGGAACGATCTAGCCTCTATCGAACACATTGTTGTGTCGCA
CACGCACCGAGGCAAAGGAGTCGCGCACAGTCTCATCGAATTTGCGAAAAAGTGGGCACTAAGCAGACAG
CTCCTTGGCATACGATTAGAGACACAAACGAACAATGTACCTGCCTGCAATTTGTACGCAAAATGTGGCT
TTACTCTCGGCGGCATTGACCTCTTCACGTATAAAACTAGACCTCAAGTCTCGAACGAAACAGCGATGTA
CTGGTACTGGTTCTCGGGAGCACAGGATGACGCCTAACATATGTGAAGTGTGAAGGGGGAGATTTTCACT
TTATTAGATTTGTATATATGTATAATAAATAAATAAATAAGTTAAATAAATAATTAGATAAGGGTGGTAA
TTATTACTATTTACAATCAAAGGTGGTCCTGCTTCCTCGCTCACTGACTCGCTGCGCTCGGTCGTTCGGC
TGCGGCGAGCGGTATCAGCTCACTCAAAGGCGGTAATACGGTTATCCACAGAATCAGGGGATAACGCAGG
AAAGAACATGTGAGCAAAAGGCCAGCAAAAGGCCAGGAACCGTAAAAAGGCCGCGTTGCTGGCGTTTTTC
CATAGGCTCCGCCCCCCTGACGAGCATCACAAAAATCGACGCTCAAGTCAGAGGTGGCGAAACCCGACAG
GACTATAAAGATACCAGGCGTTTCCCCCTGGAAGCTCCCTCGTGCGCTCTCCTGTTCCGACCCTGCCGCT
TACCGGATACCTGTCCGCCTTTCTCCCTTCGGGAAGCGTGGCGCTTTCTCATAGCTCACGCTGTAGGTAT
CTCAGTTCGGTGTAGGTCGTTCGCTCCAAGCTGGGCTGTGTGCACGAACCCCCCGTTCAGCCCGACCGCT
GCGCCTTATCCGGTAACTATCGTCTTGAGTCCAACCCGGTAAGACACGACTTATCGCCACTGGCAGCAGC
CACTGGTAACAGGATTAGCAGAGCGAGGTATGTAGGCGGTGCTACAGAGTTCTTGAAGTGGTGGCCTAAC
TACGGCTACACTAGAAGAACAGTATTTGGTATCTGCGCTCTGCTGAAGCCAGTTACCTTCGGAAAAAGAG
TTGGTAGCTCTTGATCCGGCAAACAAACCACCGCTGGTAGCGGTGGTTTTTTTGTTTGCAAGCAGCAGAT
TACGCGCAGAAAAAAAGGATCTCAAGAAGATCCTTTGATCTTTTCTACGGGGTCTGACGCTCAGTGGAAC
GAAAACTCACGTTAAGGGATTTTGGTCATGAGATTATCAAAAAGGATCTTCACCTAGATCCTTTTAAATT
AAAAATGAAGTTTTAAATCAATCTAAAGTATATATGAGTAAACTTGGTCTGACAGTTACCAATGCTTAAT
CAGTGAGGCACCTATCTCAGCGATCTGTCTATTTCGTTCATCCATAGTTGCCTGACTCCCCGTCGTGTAG
ATAACTACGATACGGGAGGGCTTACCATCTGGCCCCAGTGCTGCAATGATACCGCGAGACCCACGCTCAC
CGGCTCCAGATTTATCAGCAATAAACCAGCCAGCCGGAAGGGCCGAGCGCAGAAGTGGTCCTGCAACTTT
ATCCGCCTCCATCCAGTCTATTAATTGTTGCCGGGAAGCTAGAGTAAGTAGTTCGCCAGTTAATAGTTTG
CGCAACGTTGTTGCCATTGCTACAGGCATCGTGGTGTCACGCTCGTCGTTTGGTATGGCTTCATTCAGCT
CCGGTTCCCAACGATCAAGGCGAGTTACATGATCCCCCATGTTGTGCAAAAAAGCGGTTAGCTCCTTCGG
TCCTCCGATCGTTGTCAGAAGTAAGTTGGCCGCAGTGTTATCACTCATGGTTATGGCAGCACTGCATAAT
TCTCTTACTGTCATGCCATCCGTAAGATGCTTTTCTGTGACTGGTGAGTACTCAACCAAGTCATTCTGAG
AATAGTGTATGCGGCGACCGAGTTGCTCTTGCCCGGCGTCAATACGGGATAATACCGCGCCACATAGCAG
AACTTTAAAAGTGCTCATCATTGGAAAACGTTCTTCGGGGCGAAAACTCTCAAGGATCTTACCGCTGTTG
AGATCCAGTTCGATGTAACCCACTCGTGCACCCAACTGATCTTCAGCATCTTTTACTTTCACCAGCGTTT
CTGGGTGAGCAAAAACAGGAAGGCAAAATGCCGCAAAAAAGGGAATAAGGGCGACACGGAAATGTTGAAT
ACTCATACTCTTCCTTTTTCAATATTATTGAAGCATTTATCAGGGTTATTGTCTCATGAGCGGATACATA
TTTGAATGTATTTAGAAAAATAAACAAATAGGGGTTCCGCGCACATTTCCCCGAAAAGTGCCACCTGACG
TATAGGCGTATCACGAGGCCCTTTCGTCTCGCGCGATACCTCTTACTGATATTTCTTGCGTTGTGATCGA
GCTTATGGATGAGGCAATCACCGGGCCAATCTACTACGAGAGACCGCGAT
Features (pLannotate 1.2.2; 11 found; start..end, strand, type, name):
    513..548     +  CDS            rop (fragment): Rop protein, which maintains plasmids at low copy number; rop
    650..749     +  misc_feature   bom (fragment): basis of mobility region from pBR322
    755..912     -  CDS            lacZα (fragment): LacZα fragment of β-galactosidase; lacZ fragment
   1547..1619    +  ncRNA          tRNA: Accession: RF00005 - tRNA
   1643..1718    +  misc_RNA       gRNA scaffold: guide RNA scaffold for the Streptococcus pyogenes CRISPR/Cas9 system
   2601..6704    +  CDS            cas9: CAS9_STRP1 - Also known as csn1 From Streptococcus pyogenes serotype M1.
   7031..7546    -  CDS            RAD54 (fragment): RAD54_YEAST - Experimental evidence at protein level: Swiss-Prot protein existence level 1. Plays an essential role in homologous recombination (HR) which is a major pathway for repairing DNA double-strand breaks (DSBs), single-stranded DNA (ssDNA) gaps, and stalled or collapsed replication forks (PubMed:12453424). Acts as a molecular motor during the homology search and guides RAD51 ssDNA along a donor dsDNA thereby changing the homology search from the diffusion-based mechanism to a motor-guided mechanism (PubMed:32502392). Plays also an essential role in RAD51- mediated synaptic complex for
   8893..9414    +  CDS            sat-1: STA_ECOLX - Protein inferred from homology: Swiss-Prot protein existence level 3. Involved in resistance to streptothricin, a broad-spectrum antibiotic produced by streptomycetes (PubMed:1850404). Detoxifies streptothricin via acetylation of the beta amino group of the first beta-lysyl moiety of streptothricin (By similarity). From Escherichia coli.
   9727..10315   -  rep_origin     ori: high-copy-number ColE1/pMB1/pBR322/pUC origin of replication
  10486..11346   -  CDS            AmpR: β-lactamase; bla; confers resistance to ampicillin, carbenicillin, and related antibiotics
  11347..11451   -  promoter       AmpR promoter: bla
