[The description below was written by a language model from this plasmid's Addgene catalogue record, the feature table of its GenBank file and pLannotate feature annotations shown in this document.]
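Description:
pCP-tRNA is a pUC57-based, episomal CRISPR-Cas9 plasmid of roughly 11.6 kb built for gene editing in Candida parapsilosis and the related species C. orthopsilosis and C. metapsilosis. In E. coli it is maintained at high copy through the ColE1/pUC origin and selected with ampicillin via the bla gene. In yeast, the C. parapsilosis autonomously replicating sequence ARS7 allows it to propagate without integrating. Transformants are selected with nourseothricin through CaSAT1, a streptothricin acetyltransferase gene annotated with the CTG-clade translation table. It is driven by a promoter labelled CaACT1p and followed by a short element labelled CaURA3, presumably serving as terminator.

The plasmid carries two expression units. Streptococcus pyogenes Cas9 with a C-terminal SV40 nuclear localization signal sits between the C. parapsilosis TEF1 promoter and terminator. The guide cassette uses an RNA polymerase II promoter, that of the C. parapsilosis GAPDH gene (CPAR2_808670), with the matching GAPDH terminator. Because pol II transcripts carry extra 5′ and 3′ sequence, the sgRNA is flanked by a C. parapsilosis tRNA-Ala upstream and an HDV ribozyme downstream of the S. pyogenes scaffold. RNase Z processing of the tRNA and ribozyme self-cleavage release a mature guide with defined ends. No targeting sequence is present as deposited; a guide against the gene of interest is cloned into the SapI/BspQI-digested plasmid, between the tRNA and the scaffold.

Small annotations such as a 6xHis tag, an enterokinase site and a RAD54 fragment lie within promoter or terminator regions and look like incidental software matches. The depositor map and the repository's sequencing result differ slightly in length and numbering origin but agree on the main elements.
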