Addgene plasmid #133812: pCP-tRNA
Purpose: CRISPR-Cas9 system for genetic manipulation of Candida parapsilosis, C. orthopsilosis, and C. metapsilosis
Depositing lab: Geraldine Butler. Depositing organization: University College Dublin. Publication: Plasmid-Based CRISPR-Cas9 Gene Editing in Multiple Candida Species. Lombardi L, Oliveira-Pacheco J, Butler G. mSphere. 2019 Mar 13;4(2). pii: 4/2/e00125-19. doi: 10.1128/mSphere.00125-19. PubMed 30867327.
Backbone
  Vector backbone: pUC57
  Vector type: CRISPR
  Selectable markers: SAT1 (resistance to Nourseothricin)
Growth in bacteria
  Bacterial resistance: Ampicillin, 100 μg/mL
  Growth temperature: 37°C
  Growth strain: DH5alpha
  Copy number: High Copy
Gene/Insert
  Gene/Insert name: cassette for the expression of the sgRNA from the C. parapsilosis RNA pol II GAPDH promoter
  gRNA/shRNA sequence: Unknown
  Species: Synthetic
  Cloning method: Gibson Cloning
  Sequencing primers: 5′ Unknown
Terms and licenses: Academic/Nonprofit Terms; Industry Terms: Not Available to Industry
Depositor comments: The plasmid contains the following relevant inserts: 1. C. parapsilosis Autonomously Replicating Sequence 7 for episomal propagation in C. parapsilosis; 2. CAS9 sequence expressed from a C. parapsilosis promoter; 3. Cassette for the expression of the sgRNA from a C. parapsilosis RNA pol II promoter. The mature sgRNA is released following RNase Z processing of the upstream tRNA and self-cleavage of the dowstream HDV Ribozyme. The guide targeting the gene of interest can be cloned into the SapI/BspQI digested plasmid. The regulatory elements (species of origin of promoters/terminators) are described in the map.
How to cite: pCP-tRNA was a gift from Geraldine Butler (Addgene plasmid # 133812 ; http://n2t.net/addgene:133812 ; RRID:Addgene_133812)
